>Addgene plasmid #118911 | pOCC93 | depositor full sequence | sequence record 224701 | Full Sequence
AGCTGCCACCATTTTGTTCGCCCAGGACTCTAGCTATAGTTCTAGTGGTTGGCTACGTATACTCCGGAAT
ATTAATAGATCATGGAGATAATTAAAATGATAACCATCTCGCAAATAAATAAGTATTTTACTGTTTTCGT
AACAGTTTTGTAATAAAAAAACCTATAAATATTCCGGATTATTCATACCGTCCCACCATCGGGCGCGGAT
CGCCACCATGGTGTCCGCTATCGTGCTGTACGTGCTGCTGGCTGCTGCTGCTCACTCCGCTTTCGCTGGA
TCCAATTGGGCGGCCGCAAGCGCTATGGCCACAACCTGTTACATTGCACAAGATAAAAATATATCATCAC
GAACAGTAAAACTGTCTGCTTACATAAACAGTAATACAAGGGGTGTTATGCAGTTTAAGGTTTACACCTA
TAAAAGAGAGAGCCGTTATCGTCTGTTTGTGGATGTACAGAGTGATATTATTGACACGCCCGGGCGACGG
ATGGTGATCCCCCTGGCCAGTGCCCGTCTGCTGTCAGATAAAGTCTCCCGTGAACTTTACCCGGTGGTGC
ATATCGGGGATGAAAGCTGGCGCATGATGACCACCGATATGGCCAGTGTGCCGGTCTCCGTTATCGGGGA
AGAAGTGGCTGATCTCAGCCACCGCGAAAATGACATCAAAAACGCCATTAACCTGATGTTCTGGGGAATA
TAAATGTCAGGCTCCCTTATACACAGCCAGTGGCGCGCCGGCTGGCTCCGCTGCTGGTTCTGGCATGGTG
AGCAAGGGCGAGGAGCTGTTCACCGGGGTGGTGCCCATCCTGGTCGAGCTGGACGGCGACGTAAACGGCC
ACAAGTTCAGCGTGTCCGGCGAGGGCGAGGGCGATGCCACCTACGGCAAGCTGACCCTGAAGTTCATCTG
CACCACCGGCAAGCTGCCCGTGCCCTGGCCCACCCTCGTGACCACCCTGACCTACGGCGTGCAGTGCTTC
AGCCGCTACCCCGACCACATGAAGCAGCACGACTTCTTCAAGTCCGCCATGCCCGAAGGCTACGTCCAGG
AGCGCACCATCTTCTTCAAGGACGACGGCAACTACAAGACCCGCGCCGAGGTGAAGTTCGAGGGCGACAC
CCTGGTGAACCGCATCGAGCTGAAGGGCATCGACTTCAAGGAGGACGGCAACATCCTGGGGCACAAGCTG
GAGTACAACTACAACAGCCACAACGTCTATATCATGGCCGACAAGCAGAAGAACGGCATCAAGGTGAACT
TCAAGATCCGCCACAACATCGAGGACGGCAGCGTGCAGCTCGCCGACCACTACCAGCAGAACACCCCCAT
CGGCGACGGCCCCGTGCTGCTGCCCGACAACCACTACCTGAGCACCCAGTCCGCCCTGAGCAAAGACCCC
AACGAGAAGCGCGATCACATGGTCCTGCTGGAGTTCGTGACCGCCGCCGGGATCACTCTCGGCATGGACG
AGCTGTACAAGAGCAGCGGCCATCACCATCACCATCACTAAAGAAGCTTGTCGAGAAGTACTAGAGGATC
ATAATCAGCCATACCACATTTGTAGAGGTTTTACTTGCTTTAAAAAACCTCCCACACCTCCCCCTGAACC
TGAAACATAAAATGAATGCAATTGTTGTTGTTAACTTGTTTATTGCAGCTTATAATGGTTACAAATAAAG
CAATAGCATCACAAATTTCACAAATAAAGCATTTTTTTCACTGCATTCTAGTTGTGGTTTGTCCAAACTC
ATCAATGTATCTTATCATGTCTGGATCTGATCACTGCTTGAGCCTAGGAGATCCGAACCAGATAAGTGAA
AGCCTGCATCCGCAGATCTTAATTAATAAAACACGATACATTGTTATTAGTACATTTATTAAGCGCTAGA
TTCTGTGCGTTGTTGATTTACAGACAATTGTTGTACGTATTTTAATAATTCATTAAATTTATAATCTTTA
GGGTGGTATGTTAGAGCGAAAATCAAATGATTTTCAGCGTCTTTATATCTGAATTTAAATATTAAATCCT
CAATAGATTTGTAAAATAGGTTTCGATTAGTTTCAAACAAGGGTTGTTTTTCCGAACCGATGGCTGGACT
ATCTAATGGATTTTCGCTCAACGCCACAAAACTTGCCAAATCTTGTAGCAGCAATCTAGCTTTGTCGATA
TTCGTTTGTGTTTTGTTTTGTAATAAAGGTTCGACGTCGTTCAAAATATTATGCGCTTTTGTATTTCTTT
CATCACTGTCGTTAGTGTACAATTGACTCGACGTAAACACGTTAAATAACGCTTGGACATATTTAACATC
GGGCGTGTTAGCTTTATTAGGCCGATTATCGTCGTCGTCCCAACCCTCGTCGTTAGAAGTTGCTTCCGAA
GACGATTTTGCCATAGCCACACGACGCCTATTAATTGTGTCGGCTAACACGTCCGCGATCAAATTTGTAG
TTGAGCTTTTTGGGCCTCATGGGCCTTCCGCTCACTGCCCGCTTTCCAGTCGGGAAACCTGTCGTGCCAG
CTGCATTAACATGGTCATAGCTGTTTCCTTGCGTATTGGGCGCTCTCCGCTTCCTCGCTCACTGACTCGC
TGCGCTCGGTCGTTCGGGTAAAGCCTGGGGTGCCTAATGAGCAAAAGGCCAGCAAAAGGCCAGGAACCGT
AAAAAGGCCGCGTTGCTGGCGTTTTTCCATAGGCTCCGCCCCCCTGACGAGCATCACAAAAATCGACGCT
CAAGTCAGAGGTGGCGAAACCCGACAGGACTATAAAGATACCAGGCGTTTCCCCCTGGAAGCTCCCTCGT
GCGCTCTCCTGTTCCGACCCTGCCGCTTACCGGATACCTGTCCGCCTTTCTCCCTTCGGGAAGCGTGGCG
CTTTCTCATAGCTCACGCTGTAGGTATCTCAGTTCGGTGTAGGTCGTTCGCTCCAAGCTGGGCTGTGTGC
ACGAACCCCCCGTTCAGCCCGACCGCTGCGCCTTATCCGGTAACTATCGTCTTGAGTCCAACCCGGTAAG
ACACGACTTATCGCCACTGGCAGCAGCCACTGGTAACAGGATTAGCAGAGCGAGGTATGTAGGCGGTGCT
ACAGAGTTCTTGAAGTGGTGGCCTAACTACGGCTACACTAGAAGAACAGTATTTGGTATCTGCGCTCTGC
TGAAGCCAGTTACCTTCGGAAAAAGAGTTGGTAGCTCTTGATCCGGCAAACAAACCACCGCTGGTAGCGG
TGGTTTTTTTGTTTGCAAGCAGCAGATTACGCGCAGAAAAAAAGGATCTCAAGAAGATCCTTTGATCTTT
TCTACGGGGTCTGACGCTCAGTGGAACGAAAACTCACGTTAAGGGATTTTGGTCATGAGATTATCAAAAA
GGATCTTCACCTAGATCCTTTTAAATTAAAAATGAAGTTTTAAATCAATCTAAAGTATATATGAGTAAAC
TTGGTCTGACAGTTACCAATGCTTAATCAGTGAGGCACCTATCTCAGCGATCTGTCTATTTCGTTCATCC
ATAGTTGCCTGACTCCCCGTCGTGTAGATAACTACGATACGGGAGGGCTTACCATCTGGCCCCAGTGCTG
CAATGATACCGCGAGACCCACGCTCACCGGCTCCAGATTTATCAGCAATAAACCAGCCAGCCGGAAGGGC
CGAGCGCAGAAGTGGTCCTGCAACTTTATCCGCCTCCATCCAGTCTATTAATTGTTGCCGGGAAGCTAGA
GTAAGTAGTTCGCCAGTTAATAGTTTGCGCAACGTTGTTGCCATTGCTGCAGGCATCGTGGTGTCACGCT
CGTCGTTTGGTATGGCTTCATTCAGCTCCGGTTCCCAACGATCAAGGCGAGTTACATGATCCCCCATGTT
GTGCAAAAAAGCGGTTAGCTCCTTCGGTCCTCCGATCGTTGTCAGAAGTAAGTTGGCCGCAGTGTTATCA
CTCATGGTTATGGCAGCACTGCATAATTCTCTTACTGTCATGCCATCCGTAAGATGCTTTTCTGTGACTG
GTGAGTACTCAACCAAGTCATTCTGAGAATAGTGTATGCGGCGACCGAGTTGCTCTTGCCCGGCGTCAAC
ACGGGATAATACCGCGCCACATAGCAGAACTTTAAAAGTGCTCATCATTGGAAAACGTTCTTCGGGGCGA
AAACTCTCAAGGATCTTACCGCTGTTGAGATCCAGTTCGATGTAACCCACTCGTGCACCCAACTGATCTT
CAGCATCTTTTACTTTCACCAGCGTTTCTGGGTGAGCAAAAACAGGAAGGCAAAATGCCGCAAAAAAGGG
AATAAGGGCGACACGGAAATGTTGAATACTCATTACTCTTCCTTTTTCAATATTATTGAAGCATTTATCA
GGGTTATTGTCTCATGAGCGGATACATATTTGAATGTATTTAGAAAAATAAACAAATAGGGGTTCCGCGC
ACATTTCCCCGAAAAGTGCCACCTAAATTGTAAGCGTTAATATTTTGTTAAAATTCGCGTTAAATTTTTG
TTAAATCAGCTCATTTTTTAACCAATAGGCCGAAATCGGCAAAATCCCTTATAAATCAAAAGAATAGACC
GAGATAGGGTTGAGTGGCCGCTACAGGGCGCTCCCATTCGCCATTCAGGCTGCGCAACTGTTGGGAAGGG
CGTTTCGGTGCGGGCCTCTTCGCTATTACGCCAGCTGGCGAAAGGGGGATGTGCTGCAAGGCGATTAAGT
TGGGTAACGCCAGGGTTTTCCCAGTCACGACGTTGTAAAACGACGGCCAGTGAGCGCGACGTAATACGAC
TCACTATAGGGCGAATTGGCGGAAGGCCGTCAAGGCCGTGACGTTAAAACTATTAAGCCATCCAATCGAC
CGTTAGTCGAATCAGGACCGCTGGTGCGAGAAGCCGCGAAGTATGGCGAATGCATCGTATAACGTGTGGA
GTCCGCTCATTAGAGCGTCATGTTTAGACAAGAAAGCTACATATTTAATTGATCCCGATGATTTTATTGA
TAAATTGACCCTAACTCCATACACGGTATTCTACAATGGCGGGGTTTTGGTCAAAATTTCCGGACTGCGA
TTGTACATGCTGTTAACGGCTCCGCCCACTATTAATGAAATTAAAAATTCCAATTTTAAAAAACGCAGCA
AGAGAAACATTTGTATGAAAGAATGCGTAGAAGGAAAGAAAAATGTCGTGGACATGCTGAACAACAAGAT
TAATATGCCTCCGTGTATAAAAAAAATATTGAACGATTTGAAAGAAAACAATGTACCGCGCGGCGGTATG
TACAGGAAGAGGTTTATACTAAACTGTTACATTGCAAACGTGGTTTCGTGTGCCAAGTGTGAAAACCGAT
GTTTAATCAAGGCTCTGACGCATTTCTACAACCACGACTCCAAGTGTGTGGGTGAAGTCATGCATCTTTT
AATCAAATCCCAAGATGTGTATAAACCACCAAACTGCCAAAAAATGAAAACTGTGGACAAGCTCTGTCCG
TTTGCTGGCAACTGCAAGGGTCTCAATCCTATTTGTAATTATTGAATAATAAAACAATTATAAATGCTAA
ATTTGTTTTTTATTAACGATACAAACCAAACGCAACAAGAACATTTGTAGTATTATCTATAATTGAAAAC
GCGTAGTTATAATCGCTGAGGTAATATTTAAAATCATTTTCAAATGATTCACAGTTAATTTGCGACAATA
TAATTTTATTTTCACATAAACTAGACGCCTTGTCGTCTTCTTCTTCGTATTCCTTCTCTTTTTCATTTTT
CTCCTCATAAAAATTAACATAGTTATTATCGTATCCATATATGTATCTATCGTATAGAGTAAATTTTTTG
TTGTCATAAATATATATGTCTTTTTTAATGGGGTGTATAGTACCGCTGCGCATAGTTTTTCTGTAATTTA
CAACAGTGCTATTTTCTGGTAGTTCTTCGGAGTGTGTTGCTTTAATTATTAAATTTATATAATCAATGAA
TTTGGGATCGTCGGTTTTGTACAATATGTTGCCGGCATAGTACGCAGCTTCTTCTAGTTCAATTACACCA
TTTTTTAGCAGCACCGGATTAACATAACTTTCCAAAATGTTGTACGAACCGTTAAACAAAAACAGTTCAC
CTCCCTTTTCTATACTATTGTCTGCGAGCAGTTGTTTGTTGTTAAAAATAACAGCCATTGTAATGAGACG
CACAAACTAATATCACA
Features (pLannotate 1.2.2; 18 found; start..end, strand, type, name):
     79..170     +  promoter       polyhedrin promoter: polh from Autographa californica; promoter for the baculovirus polyhedrin gene
    218..277     +  CDS            GP64 (fragment): FUS_NPVAC - Also known as GP67. Experimental evidence at protein level: Swiss-Prot protein existence level 1. Class III viral fusion protein. Envelope phosphoglycoprotein which mediates the fusion of viral and host endosomal membranes leading to virus entry into the host cell. After receptor-mediated internalization of the virus, gp64 undergoes conformational change into a fusion-competent state at low pH, and the nucleocapsid is released into the cytoplasm after cell fusion. May also play role in budding. From Autographa californica nuclear polyhedrosis virus (AcMNPV).
    398..700     +  CDS            ccdB: CCDB_ECOLI - Also known as G, letB, letD. Experimental evidence at protein level: Swiss-Prot protein existence level 1. Toxic component of a type II toxin-antitoxin (TA) system, functioning in plasmid maintainence. Responsible for the post- segregational killing (PSK) of plasmid-free cells, also referred to as a plasmid addiction system. Half-life of over 2 hours. Cell killing by CcdB is accompanied by filamentation, defects in chromosome and plasmid segregation, defects in cell division, formation of anucleate cells, decreased DNA synthesis and plasmid loss. Interferes with the activity of DN
    765..1481    +  CDS            EGFP: EGFP is a basic (constitutively fluorescent) green fluorescent protein published in 1996, derived from Aequorea victoria. It is reported to be a rapidly-maturing weak dimer with moderate acid sensitivity.
   1491..1508    +  CDS            7xHis (fragment): 6xHis affinity tag
   1537..1620    +  CDS            large T antigen (fragment): large T antigen from SV40 (simian virus 40)
   1643..1777    +  polyA_signal   SV40 poly(A) signal: SV40 polyadenylation signal
   1850..2222    +  3'UTR          polyhedrin 3' UTR: 3' UTR from the Autographa californica nucleopolyhedrovirus polyhedrin gene (Suzuki et al., 2006)
   2482..2529    -  CDS            lacI (fragment): lac repressor; lacI; The lac repressor binds to the lac operator to inhibit transcription in E. coli. This inhibition can be relieved by adding lactose or isopropyl-β-D-thiogalactopyranoside (IPTG).
   2566..2606    -  rep_origin     RSF ori (fragment): Plasmids containing the RSF 1030 origin of replication can be propagated in E. coli cells that contain additional plasmids with compatible origins.
   2684..3272    -  rep_origin     ori: high-copy-number ColE1/pMB1/pBR322/pUC origin of replication
   3443..4303    -  CDS            AmpR: β-lactamase; bla; confers resistance to ampicillin, carbenicillin, and related antibiotics
   4305..4409    -  promoter       AmpR promoter: bla
   4435..4566    -  rep_origin     M13 ori (fragment): M13 bacteriophage origin of replication; arrow indicates direction of (+) strand synthesis
   4587..4743    -  CDS            lacZα (fragment): LacZα fragment of β-galactosidase; lacZ fragment
   4752..4770    +  promoter       T7 promoter: promoter for bacteriophage T7 RNA polymerase
   4873..5502    +  CDS            LEF-2: LEF2_NPVAC - Experimental evidence at protein level: Swiss-Prot protein existence level 1. Plays an essential role in viral DNA replication. Does not seem to participate in the initiation step but is rather important for the amplification of DNA. Also required for expression from the vp39 and polh promoters. From Autographa californica nuclear polyhedrosis virus (AcMNPV).
   5543..6148    +  CDS            ORF603: baculovirus ORF603 protein
