>Addgene plasmid #118911 | pOCC93 | addgene full sequence | sequence record 232347 | Addgene NGS Result
ATTCCGGATTATTCATACCGTCCCACCATCGGGCGCGGATCGCCACCATGGTGTCCGCTATCGTGCTGTA
CGTGCTGCTGGCTGCTGCTGCTCACTCCGCTTTCGCTGGATCCAATTGGGCGGCCGCAAGCGCTATGGCC
ACAACCTGTTACATTGCACAAGATAAAAATATATCATCACGAACAGTAAAACTGTCTGCTTACATAAACA
GTAATACAAGGGGTGTTATGCAGTTTAAGGTTTACACCTATAAAAGAGAGAGCCGTTATCGTCTGTTTGT
GGATGTACAGAGTGATATTATTGACACGCCCGGGCGACGGATGGTGATCCCCCTGGCCAGTGCCCGTCTG
CTGTCAGATAAAGTCTCCCGTGAACTTTACCCGGTGGTGCATATCGGGGATGAAAGCTGGCGCATGATGA
CCACCGATATGGCCAGTGTGCCGGTCTCCGTTATCGGGGAAGAAGTGGCTGATCTCAGCCACCGCGAAAA
TGACATCAAAAACGCCATTAACCTGATGTTCTGGGGAATATAAATGTCAGGCTCCCTTATACACAGCCAG
TGGCGCGCCGGCTGGCTCCGCTGCTGGTTCTGGCATGGTGAGCAAGGGCGAGGAGCTGTTCACCGGGGTG
GTGCCCATCCTGGTCGAGCTGGACGGCGACGTAAACGGCCACAAGTTCAGCGTGTCCGGCGAGGGCGAGG
GCGATGCCACCTACGGCAAGCTGACCCTGAAGTTCATCTGCACCACCGGCAAGCTGCCCGTGCCCTGGCC
CACCCTCGTGACCACCCTGACCTACGGCGTGCAGTGCTTCAGCCGCTACCCCGACCACATGAAGCAGCAC
GACTTCTTCAAGTCCGCCATGCCCGAAGGCTACGTCCAGGAGCGCACCATCTTCTTCAAGGACGACGGCA
ACTACAAGACCCGCGCCGAGGTGAAGTTCGAGGGCGACACCCTGGTGAACCGCATCGAGCTGAAGGGCAT
CGACTTCAAGGAGGACGGCAACATCCTGGGGCACAAGCTGGAGTACAACTACAACAGCCACAACGTCTAT
ATCATGGCCGACAAGCAGAAGAACGGCATCAAGGTGAACTTCAAGATCCGCCACAACATCGAGGACGGCA
GCGTGCAGCTCGCCGACCACTACCAGCAGAACACCCCCATCGGCGACGGCCCCGTGCTGCTGCCCGACAA
CCACTACCTGAGCACCCAGTCCGCCCTGAGCAAAGACCCCAACGAGAAGCGCGATCACATGGTCCTGCTG
GAGTTCGTGACCGCCGCCGGGATCACTCTCGGCATGGACGAGCTGTACAAGAGCAGCGGCCATCACCATC
ACCATCACTAAAGAAGCTTGTCGAGAAGTACTAGAGGATCATAATCAGCCATACCACATTTGTAGAGGTT
TTACTTGCTTTAAAAAACCTCCCACACCTCCCCCTGAACCTGAAACATAAAATGAATGCAATTGTTGTTG
TTAACTTGTTTATTGCAGCTTATAATGGTTACAAATAAAGCAATAGCATCACAAATTTCACAAATAAAGC
ATTTTTTTCACTGCATTCTAGTTGTGGTTTGTCCAAACTCATCAATGTATCTTATCATGTCTGGATCTGA
TCACTGCTTGAGCCTAGGAGATCCGAACCAGATAAGTGAAAGCCTGCATCCGCAGATCTTAATTAATAAA
ACACGATACATTGTTATTAGTACATTTATTAAGCGCTAGATTCTGTGCGTTGTTGATTTACAGACAATTG
TTGTACGTATTTTAATAATTCATTAAATTTATAATCTTTAGGGTGGTATGTTAGAGCGAAAATCAAATGA
TTTTCAGCGTCTTTATATCTGAATTTAAATATTAAATCCTCAATAGATTTGTAAAATAGGTTTCGATTAG
TTTCAAACAAGGGTTGTTTTTCCGAACCGATGGCTGGACTATCTAATGGATTTTCGCTCAACGCCACAAA
ACTTGCCAAATCTTGTAGCAGCAATCTAGCTTTGTCGATATTCGTTTGTGTTTTGTTTTGTAATAAAGGT
TCGACGTCGTTCAAAATATTATGCGCTTTTGTATTTCTTTCATCACTGTCGTTAGTGTACAATTGACTCG
ACGTAAACACGTTAAATAACGCTTGGACATATTTAACATCGGGCGTGTTAGCTTTATTAGGCCGATTATC
GTCGTCGTCCCAACCCTCGTCGTTAGAAGTTGCTTCCGAAGACGATTTTGCCATAGCCACACGACGCCTA
TTAATTGTGTCGGCTAACACGTCCGCGATCAAATTTGTAGTTGAGCTTTTTGGGCCTCATGGGCCTTCCG
CTCACTGCCCGCTTTCCAGTCGGGAAACCTGTCGTGCCAGCTGCATTAACATGGTCATAGCTGTTTCCTT
GCGTATTGGGCGCTCTCCGCTTCCTCGCTCACTGACTCGCTGCGCTCGGTCGTTCGGGTAAAGCCTGGGG
TGCCTAATGAGCAAAAGGCCAGCAAAAGGCCAGGAACCGTAAAAAGGCCGCGTTGCTGGCGTTTTTCCAT
AGGCTCCGCCCCCCTGACGAGCATCACAAAAATCGACGCTCAAGTCAGAGGTGGCGAAACCCGACAGGAC
TATAAAGATACCAGGCGTTTCCCCCTGGAAGCTCCCTCGTGCGCTCTCCTGTTCCGACCCTGCCGCTTAC
CGGATACCTGTCCGCCTTTCTCCCTTCGGGAAGCGTGGCGCTTTCTCATAGCTCACGCTGTAGGTATCTC
AGTTCGGTGTAGGTCGTTCGCTCCAAGCTGGGCTGTGTGCACGAACCCCCCGTTCAGCCCGACCGCTGCG
CCTTATCCGGTAACTATCGTCTTGAGTCCAACCCGGTAAGACACGACTTATCGCCACTGGCAGCAGCCAC
TGGTAACAGGATTAGCAGAGCGAGGTATGTAGGCGGTGCTACAGAGTTCTTGAAGTGGTGGCCTAACTAC
GGCTACACTAGAAGAACAGTATTTGGTATCTGCGCTCTGCTGAAGCCAGTTACCTTCGGAAAAAGAGTTG
GTAGCTCTTGATCCGGCAAACAAACCACCGCTGGTAGCGGTGGTTTTTTTGTTTGCAAGCAGCAGATTAC
GCGCAGAAAAAAAGGATCTCAAGAAGATCCTTTGATCTTTTCTACGGGGTCTGACGCTCAGTGGAACGAA
AACTCACGTTAAGGGATTTTGGTCATGAGATTATCAAAAAGGATCTTCACCTAGATCCTTTTAAATTAAA
AATGAAGTTTTAAATCAATCTAAAGTATATATGAGTAAACTTGGTCTGACAGTTACCAATGCTTAATCAG
TGAGGCACCTATCTCAGCGATCTGTCTATTTCGTTCATCCATAGTTGCCTGACTCCCCGTCGTGTAGATA
ACTACGATACGGGAGGGCTTACCATCTGGCCCCAGTGCTGCAATGATACCGCGAGAACCACGCTCACCGG
CTCCAGATTTATCAGCAATAAACCAGCCAGCCGGAAGGGCCGAGCGCAGAAGTGGTCCTGCAACTTTATC
CGCCTCCATCCAGTCTATTAATTGTTGCCGGGAAGCTAGAGTAAGTAGTTCGCCAGTTAATAGTTTGCGC
AACGTTGTTGCCATTGCTACAGGCATCGTGGTGTCACGCTCGTCGTTTGGTATGGCTTCATTCAGCTCCG
GTTCCCAACGATCAAGGCGAGTTACATGATCCCCCATGTTGTGCAAAAAAGCGGTTAGCTCCTTCGGTCC
TCCGATCGTTGTCAGAAGTAAGTTGGCCGCAGTGTTATCACTCATGGTTATGGCAGCACTGCATAATTCT
CTTACTGTCATGCCATCCGTAAGATGCTTTTCTGTGACTGGTGAGTACTCAACCAAGTCATTCTGAGAAT
AGTGTATGCGGCGACCGAGTTGCTCTTGCCCGGCGTCAATACGGGATAATACCGCGCCACATAGCAGAAC
TTTAAAAGTGCTCATCATTGGAAAACGTTCTTCGGGGCGAAAACTCTCAAGGATCTTACCGCTGTTGAGA
TCCAGTTCGATGTAACCCACTCGTGCACCCAACTGATCTTCAGCATCTTTTACTTTCACCAGCGTTTCTG
GGTGAGCAAAAACAGGAAGGCAAAATGCCGCAAAAAAGGGAATAAGGGCGACACGGAAATGTTGAATACT
CATACTCTTCCTTTTTCAATATTATTGAAGCATTTATCAGGGTTATTGTCTCATGAGCGGATACATATTT
GAATGTATTTAGAAAAATAAACAAATAGGGGTTCCGCGCACATTTCCCCGAAAAGTGCCACCTAAATTGT
AAGCGTTAATATTTTGTTAAAATTCGCGTTAAATTTTTGTTAAATCAGCTCATTTTTTAACCAATAGGCC
GAAATCGGCAAAATCCCTTATAAATCAAAAGAATAGACCGAGATAGGGTTGAGTGGCCGCTACAGGGCGC
TCCCATTCGCCATTCAGGCTGCGCAACTGTTGGGAAGGGCGTTTCGGTGCGGGCCTCTTCGCTATTACGC
CAGCTGGCGAAAGGGGGATGTGCTGCAAGGCGATTAAGTTGGGTAACGCCAGGGTTTTCCCAGTCACGAC
GTTGTAAAACGACGGCCAGTGAGCGCGACGTAATACGACTCACTATAGGGCGAATTGGCGGAAGGCCGTC
AAGGCCGTGACGTTAAAACTATTAAGCCATCCAATCGACCGTTAGTCGAATCAGGACCGCTGGTGCGAGA
AGCCGCGAAGTATGGCGAATGCATCGTATAACGTGTGGAGTCCGCTCATTAGAGCGTCATGTTTAGACAA
GAAAGCTACATATTTAATTGATCCCGATGATTTTATTGATAAATTGACCCTAACTCCATACACGGTATTC
TACAATGGCGGGGTTTTGGTCAAAATTTCCGGACTGCGATTGTACATGCTGTTAACGGCTCCGCCCACTA
TTAATGAAATTAAAAATTCCAATTTTAAAAAACGCAGCAAGAGAAACATTTGTATGAAAGAATGCGTAGA
AGGAAAGAAAAATGTCGTGGACATGCTGAACAACAAGATTAATATGCCTCCGTGTATAAAAAAAATATTG
AACGATTTGAAAGAAAACAATGTACCGCGCGGCGGTATGTACAGGAAGAGGTTTATACTAAACTGTTACA
TTGCAAACGTGGTTTCGTGTGCCAAGTGTGAAAACCGATGTTTAATCAAGGCTCTGACGCATTTCTACAA
CCACGACTCCAAGTGTGTGGGTGAAGTCATGCATCTTTTAATCAAATCCCAAGATGTGTATAAACCACCA
AACTGCCAAAAAATGAAAACTGTGGACAAGCTCTGTCCGTTTGCTGGCAACTGCAAGGGTCTCAATCCTA
TTTGTAATTATTGAATAATAAAACAATTATAAATGCTAAATTTGTTTTTTATTAACGATACAAACCAAAC
GCAACAAGAACATTTGTAGTATTATCTATAATTGAAAACGCGTAGTTATAATCGCTGAGGTAATATTTAA
AATCATTTTCAAATGATTCACAGTTAATTTGCGACAATATAATTTTATTTTCACATAAACTAGACGCCTT
GTCGTCTTCTTCTTCGTATTCCTTCTCTTTTTCATTTTTCTCCTCATAAAAATTAACATAGTTATTATCG
TATCCATATATGTATCTATCGTATAGAGTAAATTTTTTGTTGTCATAAATATATATGTCTTTTTTAATGG
GGTGTATAGTACCGCTGCGCATAGTTTTTCTGTAATTTACAACAGTGCTATTTTCTGGTAGTTCTTCGGA
GTGTGTTGCTTTAATTATTAAATTTATATAATCAATGAATTTGGGATCGTCGGTTTTGTACAATATGTTG
CCGGCATAGTACGCAGCTTCTTCTAGTTCAATTACACCATTTTTTAGCAGCACCGGATTAACATAACTTT
CCAAAATGTTGTACGAACCGTTAAACAAAAACAGTTCACCTCCCTTTTCTATACTATTGTCTGCGAGCAG
TTGTTTGTTGTTAAAAATAACAGCCATTGTAATGAGACGCACAAACTAATATCACAAGCTGCCACCATTT
TGTTCGCCCAGGACTCTAGCTATAGTTCTAGTGGTTGGCTACGTATACTCCGGAATATTAATAGATCATG
GAGATAATTAAAATGATAACCATCTCGCAAATAAATAAGTATTTTACTGTTTTCGTAACAGTTTTGTAAT
AAAAAAACCTATAAAT
Features (pLannotate 1.2.2; 18 found; start..end, strand, type, name):
     48..107     +  CDS            GP64 (fragment): FUS_NPVAC - Also known as GP67. Experimental evidence at protein level: Swiss-Prot protein existence level 1. Class III viral fusion protein. Envelope phosphoglycoprotein which mediates the fusion of viral and host endosomal membranes leading to virus entry into the host cell. After receptor-mediated internalization of the virus, gp64 undergoes conformational change into a fusion-competent state at low pH, and the nucleocapsid is released into the cytoplasm after cell fusion. May also play role in budding. From Autographa californica nuclear polyhedrosis virus (AcMNPV).
    228..530     +  CDS            ccdB: CCDB_ECOLI - Also known as G, letB, letD. Experimental evidence at protein level: Swiss-Prot protein existence level 1. Toxic component of a type II toxin-antitoxin (TA) system, functioning in plasmid maintainence. Responsible for the post- segregational killing (PSK) of plasmid-free cells, also referred to as a plasmid addiction system. Half-life of over 2 hours. Cell killing by CcdB is accompanied by filamentation, defects in chromosome and plasmid segregation, defects in cell division, formation of anucleate cells, decreased DNA synthesis and plasmid loss. Interferes with the activity of DN
    595..1311    +  CDS            EGFP: EGFP is a basic (constitutively fluorescent) green fluorescent protein published in 1996, derived from Aequorea victoria. It is reported to be a rapidly-maturing weak dimer with moderate acid sensitivity.
   1321..1338    +  CDS            7xHis (fragment): 6xHis affinity tag
   1367..1450    +  CDS            large T antigen (fragment): large T antigen from SV40 (simian virus 40)
   1473..1607    +  polyA_signal   SV40 poly(A) signal: SV40 polyadenylation signal
   1680..2052    +  3'UTR          polyhedrin 3' UTR: 3' UTR from the Autographa californica nucleopolyhedrovirus polyhedrin gene (Suzuki et al., 2006)
   2312..2359    -  CDS            lacI (fragment): lac repressor; lacI; The lac repressor binds to the lac operator to inhibit transcription in E. coli. This inhibition can be relieved by adding lactose or isopropyl-β-D-thiogalactopyranoside (IPTG).
   2396..2436    -  rep_origin     RSF ori (fragment): Plasmids containing the RSF 1030 origin of replication can be propagated in E. coli cells that contain additional plasmids with compatible origins.
   2514..3102    -  rep_origin     ori: high-copy-number ColE1/pMB1/pBR322/pUC origin of replication
   3273..4133    -  CDS            AmpR: β-lactamase; bla; confers resistance to ampicillin, carbenicillin, and related antibiotics
   4134..4238    -  promoter       AmpR promoter: bla
   4264..4395    -  rep_origin     M13 ori (fragment): M13 bacteriophage origin of replication; arrow indicates direction of (+) strand synthesis
   4416..4572    -  CDS            lacZα (fragment): LacZα fragment of β-galactosidase; lacZ fragment
   4581..4599    +  promoter       T7 promoter: promoter for bacteriophage T7 RNA polymerase
   4702..5331    +  CDS            LEF-2: LEF2_NPVAC - Experimental evidence at protein level: Swiss-Prot protein existence level 1. Plays an essential role in viral DNA replication. Does not seem to participate in the initiation step but is rather important for the amplification of DNA. Also required for expression from the vp39 and polh promoters. From Autographa californica nuclear polyhedrosis virus (AcMNPV).
   5372..5977    +  CDS            ORF603: baculovirus ORF603 protein
   6085..6176    +  promoter       polyhedrin promoter: polh from Autographa californica; promoter for the baculovirus polyhedrin gene
