[The description below was written by a language model from this plasmid's Addgene catalogue record and pLannotate feature annotations shown in this document.]
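Description:
pOCC93 is a baculovirus transfer (shuttle) vector built on the pOET1 backbone for insect-cell protein expression. It is designed to be combined with a FlashBac-type bacmid to generate recombinant AcMNPV. In E. coli it replicates from a high-copy ColE1/pUC-type origin and is selected with ampicillin through the bla gene. Because it carries a ccdB toxin gene, the empty vector is maintained in a ccdB-tolerant strain (DB3.1). The two sequence records, one from the depositor and one from repository sequencing, differ by a single nucleotide in length and in their numbering origin, but they show the same 18 annotated features in the same order. Small lacI, lacZα, M13 ori, RSF ori and T7 promoter annotations appear to be backbone remnants.

The expression cassette is driven by the very late polyhedrin (polH) promoter. It reads NcoI, GP64 signal sequence, NotI, ccdB, AscI, eGFP, His6, stop, HindIII, followed by an SV40 polyadenylation signal and the polyhedrin 3′ UTR. A gene of interest is cloned between NotI and AscI, displacing ccdB, so that in standard E. coli strains only plasmids that have lost the toxin stuffer survive, which provides negative selection against uncut vector. The resulting protein carries the AcMNPV GP64 secretion signal at its N-terminus, directing it into the secretory pathway. Its C-terminal eGFP-His6 fusion allows fluorescence monitoring and metal-affinity purification. Upstream of the cassette lie the baculoviral LEF-2 and ORF603 sequences. Together with the viral sequence downstream of the cassette, these would serve as homology for recombination into the polyhedrin locus of the bacmid. The vector belongs to a modular baculovirus series for expression and secretion of recombinant proteins.
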