Addgene plasmid #118911: pOCC93
Purpose: shuttle vector for baculovirus production, using FlashBac bacmid; for recombinant protein with GP64 viral secretion signal and C-terminal eGFP-HIS6
Depositing lab: Marc Bickle & PEPC MPI CBG. Depositing organization: Max Planck Institute of Molecular Cell Biology and Genetics. Publication: FlexiBAC: a versatile, open-source baculovirus vector system for protein expression, secretion, and proteolytic processing. Lemaitre RP, Bogdanova A, Borgonovo B, Woodruff JB, Drechsel DN. BMC Biotechnol. 2019 Mar 29;19(1):20. doi: 10.1186/s12896-019-0512-z. PubMed 30925874.
Backbone
  Vector backbone: pOET1
  Backbone size w/o insert (bp): 4900
  Vector type: Insect Expression
Growth in bacteria
  Bacterial resistance: Ampicillin, 100 μg/mL
  Growth temperature: 37°C
  Growth strain: DB3.1
  Copy number: High Copy
Gene/Insert
  Gene/Insert name: NcoI-GP64ss-NotI-ccdB-AscI-eGFP-HIS6-stop-HindIII cassette
  Promoter: polH
  Tag / fusion protein: eGFP-HIS6 (C terminal on backbone)
  Cloning method: Restriction Enzyme; 5′ cloning site NotI (unknown if destroyed); 3′ cloning site AscI (unknown if destroyed)
Terms and licenses: Academic/Nonprofit Terms; Industry Terms: Not Available to Industry
How to cite: pOCC93 was a gift from Marc Bickle & PEPC MPI CBG (Addgene plasmid # 118911 ; http://n2t.net/addgene:118911 ; RRID:Addgene_118911)
